>Addgene plasmid #171622 | pAAV-TRE-ChR2-YFP | addgene full sequence | sequence record 337531 | Addgene NGS Result
GGCGATCTGACGGTTCACTAAACGAGCTCTGCTTATATAGGTCGAGTTTACCACTCCCTATCAGTGATAG
AGAAAAGTGAAAGTCGAGTTTACCACTCCCTATCAGTGATAGAGAAAAGTGAAAGTCGAGTTTACCACTC
CCTATCAGTGATAGAGAAAAGTGAAAGTCGAGTTTACCACTCCCTATCAGTGATAGAGAAAAGTGAAAGT
CGAGTTTACCACTCCCTATCAGTGATAGAGAAAAGTGAAAGTCGAGTTTACCACTCCCTATCAGTGATAG
AGAAAAGTGAAAGTCGAGTTTACCACTCCCTATCAGTGATAGAGAAAAGTGAAAGTCGAGCTCGGTACCC
GGGTCGAGGTAGGCGTGTACGGTGGGAGGCCTATATAAGCAGAGCTCGTTTAGTGAACCGTCAGATCGCC
TGGAGACGCCATCCACGCTGTTTTGACCTCCATAGAAGACACCGGGACCGATCCAGCCTCCGCGGCCCCG
AATTCGAGCTCGGTACCCGGGGATCCATGGACTATGGCGGCGCTTTGTCTGCCGTCGGACGCGAACTTTT
GTTCGTTACTAATCCTGTGGTGGTGAACGGGTCCGTCCTGGTCCCTGAGGATCAATGTTACTGTGCCGGA
TGGATTGAATCTCGCGGCACGAACGGCGCTCAGACCGCGTCAAATGTCCTGCAGTGGCTTGCAGCAGGAT
TCAGCATTTTGCTGCTGATGTTCTATGCCTACCAAACCTGGAAATCTACATGCGGCTGGGAGGAGATCTA
TGTGTGCGCCATTGAAATGGTTAAGGTGATTCTCGAGTTCTTTTTTGAGTTTAAGAATCCCTCTATGCTC
TACCTTGCCACAGGACACCGGGTGCAGTGGCTGCGCTATGCAGAGTGGCTGCTCACTTGTCCTGTCATCC
TTATCCGCCTGAGCAACCTCACCGGCCTGAGCAACGACTACAGCAGGAGAACCATGGGACTCCTTGTCTC
AGACATCGGGACTATCGTGTGGGGGGCTACCAGCGCCATGGCAACCGGCTATGTTAAAGTCATCTTCTTT
TGTCTTGGATTGTGCTATGGCGCGAACACATTTTTTCACGCCGCCAAAGCATATATCGAGGGTTATCATA
CTGTGCCAAAGGGTCGGTGCCGCCAGGTCGTGACCGGCATGGCATGGCTGTTTTTCGTGAGCTGGGGTAT
GTTCCCAATTCTCTTCATTTTGGGGCCCGAAGGTTTTGGCGTCCTGAGCGTCTATGGCTCCACCGTAGGT
CACACGATTATTGATCTGATGAGTAAAAATTGTTGGGGGTTGTTGGGACACTACCTGCGCGTCCTGATCC
ACGAGCACATATTGATTCACGGAGATATCCGCAAAACCACCAAACTGAACATCGGCGGAACGGAGATCGA
GGTCGAGACTCTCGTCGAAGACGAAGCCGAGGCCGGAGCCGTGCCAGCGGCCGCCGTGAGCAAGGGCGAG
GAGCTGTTCACCGGGGTGGTGCCCATCCTGGTCGAGCTGGACGGCGACGTAAACGGCCACAAGTTCAGCG
TGTCCGGCGAGGGCGAGGGCGATGCCACCTACGGCAAGCTGACCCTGAAGTTCATCTGCACCACCGGCAA
GCTGCCCGTGCCCTGGCCCACCCTCGTGACCACCTTCGGCTACGGCCTGCAGTGCTTCGCCCGCTACCCC
GACCACATGAAGCAGCACGACTTCTTCAAGTCCGCCATGCCCGAAGGCTACGTCCAGGAGCGCACCATCT
TCTTCAAGGACGACGGCAACTACAAGACCCGCGCCGAGGTGAAGTTCGAGGGCGACACCCTGGTGAACCG
CATCGAGCTGAAGGGCATCGACTTCAAGGAGGACGGCAACATCCTGGGGCACAAGCTGGAGTACAACTAC
AACAGCCACAACGTCTATATCATGGCCGACAAGCAGAAGAACGGCATCAAGGTGAACTTCAAGATCCGCC
ACAACATCGAGGACGGCAGCGTGCAGCTCGCCGACCACTACCAGCAGAACACCCCCATCGGCGACGGCCC
CGTGCTGCTGCCCGACAACCACTACCTGAGCTACCAGTCCGCCCTGAGCAAAGACCCCAACGAGAAGCGC
GATCACATGGTCCTGCTGGAGTTCGTGACCGCCGCCGGGATCACTCTCGGCATGGACGAGCTGTACAAGT
TCTGCTACGAGAACGAGGTGTAAAAGCTTATCGATAATCAACCTCTGGATTACAAAATTTGTGAAAGATT
GACTGGTATTCTTAACTATGTTGCTCCTTTTACGCTATGTGGATACGCTGCTTTAATGCCTTTGTATCAT
GCTATTGCTTCCCGTATGGCTTTCATTTTCTCCTCCTTGTATAAATCCTGGTTGCTGTCTCTTTATGAGG
AGTTGTGGCCCGTTGTCAGGCAACGTGGCGTGGTGTGCACTGTGTTTGCTGACGCAACCCCCACTGGTTG
GGGCATTGCCACCACCTGTCAGCTCCTTTCCGGGACTTTCGCTTTCCCCCTCCCTATTGCCACGGCGGAA
CTCATCGCCGCCTGCCTTGCCCGCTGCTGGACAGGGGCTCGGCTGTTGGGCACTGACAATTCCGTGGTGT
TGTCGGGGAAATCATCGTCCTTTCCTTGGCTGCTCGCCTATGTTGCCACCTGGATTCTGCGCGGGACGTC
CTTCTGCTACGTCCCTTCGGCCCTCAATCCAGCGGACCTTCCTTCCCGCGGCCTGCTGCCGGCTCTGCGG
CCTCTTCCGCGTCTTCGCCTTCGCCCTCAGACGAGTCGGATCTCCCTTTGGGCCGCCTCCCCGCATCGAT
ACCGAGCGCTGCTCGAGAGATCGATCTGCCTCGACTGTGCCTTCTAGTTGCCAGCCATCTGTTGTTTGCC
CCTCCCCCGTGCCTTCCTTGACCCTGGAAGGTGCCACTCCCACTGTCCTTTCCTAATAAAATGAGGAAAT
TGCATCGCATTGTCTGAGTAGGTGTCATTCTATTCTGGGGGGTGGGGTGGGGCAGGACAGCAAGGGGGAG
GATTGGGAAGACAATAGCAGGCATGCTGGGGACACGTGCGGACCGAGCGGCCGCAGGAACCCCTAGTGAT
GGAGTTGGCCACTCCCTCTCTGCGCGCTCGCTCGCTCACTGAGGCCGGGCGACCAAAGGTCGCCCGACGC
CCGGGCGGCCTCAGTGAGCGAGCGAGCGCGCAGCTGCCTGCAGGACATGTGAGCAAAAGGCCAGCAAAAG
GCCAGGAACCGTAAAAAGGCCGCGTTGCTGGCGTTTTTCCATAGGCTCCGCCCCCCTGACGAGCATCACA
AAAATCGACGCTCAAGTCAGAGGTGGCGAAACCCGACAGGACTATAAAGATACCAGGCGTTTCCCCCTGG
AAGCTCCCTCGTGCGCTCTCCTGTTCCGACCCTGCCGCTTACCGGATACCTGTCCGCCTTTCTCCCTTCG
GGAAGCGTGGCGCTTTCTCATAGCTCACGCTGTAGGTATCTCAGTTCGGTGTAGGTCGTTCGCTCCAAGC
TGGGCTGTGTGCACGAACCCCCCGTTCAGCCCGACCGCTGCGCCTTATCCGGTAACTATCGTCTTGAGTC
CAACCCGGTAAGACACGACTTATCGCCACTGGCAGCAGCCACTGGTAACAGGATTAGCAGAGCGAGGTAT
GTAGGCGGTGCTACAGAGTTCTTGAAGTGGTGGCCTAACTACGGCTACACTAGAAGAACAGTATTTGGTA
TCTGCGCTCTGCTGAAGCCAGTTACCTTCGGAAAAAGAGTTGGTAGCTCTTGATCCGGCAAACAAACCAC
CGCTGGTAGCGGTGGTTTTTTTGTTTGCAAGCAGCAGATTACGCGCAGAAAAAAAGGATCTCAAGAAGAT
CCTTTGATCTTTTCTACGGGGTCTGACGCTCAGTGGAACGAAAACTCACGTTAAGGGATTTTGGTCATGA
GATTATCAAAAAGGATCTTCACCTAGATCCTTTTAAATTAAAAATGAAGTTTTAAATCAATCTAAAGTAT
ATATGAGTAAACTTGGTCTGACAGTTACCAATGCTTAATCAGTGAGGCACCTATCTCAGCGATCTGTCTA
TTTCGTTCATCCATAGTTGCCTGACTCCCCGTCGTGTAGATAACTACGATACGGGAGGGCTTACCATCTG
GCCCCAGTGCTGCAATGATACCGCGAGACCCACGCTCACCGGCTCCAGATTTATCAGCAATAAACCAGCC
AGCCGGAAGGGCCGAGCGCAGAAGTGGTCCTGCAACTTTATCCGCCTCCATCCAGTCTATTAATTGTTGC
CGGGAAGCTAGAGTAAGTAGTTCGCCAGTTAATAGTTTGCGCAACGTTGTTGCCATTGCTACAGGCATCG
TGGTGTCACGCTCGTCGTTTGGTATGGCTTCATTCAGCTCCGGTTCCCAACGATCAAGGCGAGTTACATG
ATCCCCCATGTTGTGCAAAAAAGCGGTTAGCTCCTTCGGTCCTCCGATCGTTGTCAGAAGTAAGTTGGCC
GCAGTGTTATCACTCATGGTTATGGCAGCACTGCATAATTCTCTTACTGTCATGCCATCCGTAAGATGCT
TTTCTGTGACTGGTGAGTACTCAACCAAGTCATTCTGAGAATAGTGTATGCGGCGACCGAGTTGCTCTTG
CCCGGCGTCAATACGGGATAATACCGCGCCACATAGCAGAACTTTAAAAGTGCTCATCATTGGAAAACGT
TCTTCGGGGCGAAAACTCTCAAGGATCTTACCGCTGTTGAGATCCAGTTCGATGTAACCCACTCGTGCAC
CCAACTGATCTTCAGCATCTTTTACTTTCACCAGCGTTTCTGGGTGAGCAAAAACAGGAAGGCAAAATGC
CGCAAAAAAGGGAATAAGGGCGACACGGAAATGTTGAATACTCATACTCTTCCTTTTTCAATATTATTGA
AGCATTTATCAGGGTTATTGTCTCATGAGCGGATACATATTTGAATGTATTTAGAAAAATAAACAAATAG
GGGTTCCGCGCACATTTCCCCGAAAAGTGCCACCTGACGTCTAAGAAACCATTATTATCATGACATTAAC
CTATAAAAATAGGCGTATCACGAGGCCCTTTCGTCTCGCGCGTTTCGGTGATGACGGTGAAAACCTCTGA
CACATGCAGCTCCCGGAGACGGTCACAGCTTGTCTGTAAGCGGATGCCGGGAGCAGACAAGCCCGTCAGG
GCGCGTCAGCGGGTGTTGGCGGGTGTCGGGGCTGGCTTAACTATGCGGCATCAGAGCAGATTGTACTGAG
AGTGCACCATAAAATTGTAAACGTTAATATTTTGTTAAAATTCGCGTTAAATTTTTGTTAAATCAGCTCA
TTTTTTAACCAATAGACCGAAATCGGCAAAATCCCTTATAAATCAAAAGAATAGCCCGAGATAGAGT
[37 nt withheld, positions 5388-5424]
AAAGAACGTGGACTCCAACGTCAAAGG
[141 nt withheld, positions 5452-5592]
G
[46 nt withheld, positions 5594-5639]
A
[95 nt withheld, positions 5641-5735]
TATGCGGTGTGAAATACCGCACAGATGCGTAAGGAGAAAATACCGCATCAGGCGCCCCTGCAGGCAGCTG
CGCGCTCGCTCGCTCACTGAGGCCGCCCGGGCAAAGCCCGGGCGTCGGGCGACCTTTGGTCGCCCGGCCT
CAGTGAGCGAGCGAGCGCGCAGAGAGGGAGTGGCCAACTCCATCACTAGGGGTTCCTGCGGCCGCACGCG
AAACAATTCTGCAGGAATTCGGGGCCGCGGAGGCTGGATCGGTCCCGGTGTCTTCTATGGAGGTCAAAAC
AGCGTGGATGGCGTCTCCA
Features (pLannotate 1.2.2; 20 found; start..end, strand, type, name):
     55..325     +  protein_bind   tetracycline response element: contains seven copies of the tetracycline operator tetO tetracycline repressor TetR
    336..353     +  misc_feature   MCS (fragment): pUC18/19 multiple cloning site
    358..396     +  promoter       minimal CMV promoter: human cytomegalovirus (CMV) immediate early promoter
    490..516     +  misc_feature   MCS (fragment): pUC18/19 multiple cloning site
    517..1443    +  CDS            ChR2(H134R): H134R mutant of an N-terminal fragment of channelrhodopsin-2 from the alga Chlamydomonas reinhardtii (Nagel et al., 2005) blue light-activated cation channel
   1456..2169    +  CDS            EYFP: EYFP is a basic (constitutively fluorescent) green/yellow fluorescent protein published in 1996, derived from Aequorea victoria. It is reported to be a very rapidly-maturing weak dimer with high acid sensitivity.
   2206..2794    +  misc_feature   WPRE: woodchuck hepatitis virus posttranscriptional regulatory element
   2835..3042    +  polyA_signal   bGH poly(A) signal: bovine growth hormone polyadenylation signal
   3100..3127    -  repeat_region  AAV2 ITR (fragment): inverted terminal repeat of adeno-associated virus serotype 2 inverted
   3156..3183    -  repeat_region  AAV2 ITR (fragment): inverted terminal repeat of adeno-associated virus serotype 2 inverted
   3256..3844    -  rep_origin     ori: high-copy-number ColE1/pMB1/pBR322/pUC origin of replication
   4015..4875    -  CDS            AmpR: β-lactamase; bla; confers resistance to ampicillin, carbenicillin, and related antibiotics
   4876..4980    -  promoter       AmpR promoter: bla
   5075..5110    +  CDS            rop (fragment): Rop protein, which maintains plasmids at low copy number; rop
   5212..5261    +  misc_feature   bom (fragment): basis of mobility region from pBR322
   5262..5717    -  rep_origin     f1 ori (sequence partly withheld): f1 bacteriophage origin of replication; arrow indicates direction of (+) strand synthesis
   5736..5787    +  misc_feature   bom (fragment): basis of mobility region from pBR322
   5792..5932    -  repeat_region  AAV2 ITR: inverted terminal repeat of adeno-associated virus serotype 2 inverted
   5963..6034    -  CDS            UL126 (fragment): UL126_HCMVA - Protein predicted: Swiss-Prot protein existence level 4. From Human cytomegalovirus (strain AD169) (HHV-5) (Human herpesvirus 5).
   6030..41      -  promoter       TRE3GV promoter (fragment) (across the origin): 3rd-generation Tet-responsive promoter that can be activated by binding of Tet-On® 3G, optimized for retroviral and lentiviral vectors
