[The description below was written by a language model from this plasmid's Addgene catalogue record and pLannotate feature annotations shown in this document.]
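Description:
pAAV-TRE-ChR2-YFP is an adeno-associated virus transfer plasmid of about 6 kb, built on a pAAV backbone for mammalian expression and catalogued as a TRE-driven ChR2-YFP reporter. In bacteria it is maintained at high copy from a ColE1/pUC-type origin and selected with ampicillin through the β-lactamase gene. An f1 phage origin and small remnants of pBR322 rop and bom sequences are also annotated in the backbone. AAV2 inverted terminal repeats flank the expression cassette and provide the cis signals for replication and packaging into AAV particles. One ITR is annotated in full, while the other is detected only as two short fragments, which may reflect the difficulty of sequencing or annotating these repeats rather than a real truncation.

The payload is a tetracycline-responsive expression unit. Seven tetO operator copies sit upstream of a minimal CMV promoter, so transcription should stay low unless a tTA-type transactivator binds. This promoter drives ChR2(H134R), a blue-light-gated cation channel from Chlamydomonas reinhardtii, followed directly by EYFP, an arrangement consistent with a fusion that lets expressing cells be both seen and photostimulated. A WPRE and a bovine growth hormone polyadenylation signal follow to enhance transcript stability and processing. The catalogued insert size of 759 bp is much smaller than the annotated ChR2 and EYFP coding regions combined, so it probably does not describe the whole cassette.

The associated publication concerns tagging active neurons with a soma-targeted Cal-Light system. This suggests the plasmid serves as the downstream reporter, placing an optogenetic actuator in neurons where the transactivator has been released. The transactivator is not encoded here and must be supplied separately.
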