Addgene plasmid #171622: pAAV-TRE-ChR2-YFP
Purpose: TRE-ChR2-YFP reporter
Depositing lab: Hyungbae Kwon. Depositing organization: Johns Hopkins University and School of Medicine. Publication: Tagging active neurons by soma-targeted Cal-Light. Hyun JH, Nagahama K, Namkung H, Mignocchi N, Roh SE, Hannan P, Krussel S, Kwak C, McElroy A, Liu B, Cui M, Lee S, Lee D, Huganir RL, Worley PF, Sawa A, Kwon HB. Nat Commun. 2022 Dec 12;13(1):7692. doi: 10.1038/s41467-022-35406-y. PubMed 36509775.
Backbone
  Vector backbone: pAAV
  Total vector size (bp): 6043
  Vector type: Mammalian Expression, AAV, Synthetic Biology
Growth in bacteria
  Bacterial resistance: Ampicillin, 100 μg/mL
  Growth temperature: 30°C
  Growth strain: NEB Stable
  Copy number: High Copy
Gene/Insert
  Gene/Insert name: TRE-ChR2-YFP
  Species: Synthetic
  Insert size (bp): 759
  Promoter: TetO
  Cloning method: Restriction Enzyme; 5′ cloning site BamHI (unknown if destroyed); 3′ cloning site HindIII (unknown if destroyed)
  Sequencing primers: 5′ N/A
Terms and licenses: Academic/Nonprofit Terms; Industry Terms: Not Available to Industry
Depositor comments: Please visit https://www.biorxiv.org/content/10.1101/2021.10.13.464095v1 for bioRxiv preprint.
How to cite: pAAV-TRE-ChR2-YFP was a gift from Hyungbae Kwon (Addgene plasmid # 171622 ; http://n2t.net/addgene:171622 ; RRID:Addgene_171622)
